>Addgene plasmid #54499 | mOrange-N1 | addgene full sequence | sequence record 168358 | Addgene assembled sequence
TAGTTATTAATAGTAATCAATTACGGGGTCATTAGTTCATAGCCCATATATGGAGTTCCGCGTTACATAA
CTTACGGTAAATGGCCCGCCTGGCTGACCGCCCAACGACCCCCGCCCATTGACGTCAATAATGACGTATG
TTCCCATAGTAACGCCAATAGGGACTTTCCATTGACGTCAATGGGTGGAGTATTTACGGTAAACTGCCCA
CTTGGCAGTACATCAAGTGTATCATATGCCAAGTACGCCCCCTATTGACGTCAATGACGGTAAATGGCCC
GCCTGGCATTATGCCCAGTACATGACCTTATGGGACTTTCCTACTTGGCAGTACATCTACGTATTAGTCA
TCGCTATTACCATGGTGATGCGGTTTTGGCAGTACATCAATGGGCGTGGATAGCGGTTTGACTCACGGGG
ATTTCCAAGTCTCCACCCCATTGACGTCAATGGGAGTTTGTTTTGGCACCAAAATCAACGGGACTTTCCA
AAATGTCGTAACAACTCCGCCCCATTGACGCAAATGGGCGGTAGGCGTGTACGGTGGGAGGTCTATATAA
GCAGAGCTGGTTTAGTGAACCGTCAGATCCGCTAGCGCTACCGGACTCAGATCTCGAGCTCAAGCTTCGA
ATTCTGCAGTCGACGGTACCGCGGGCCCGGGATCCACCGGTCGCCACCATGGTGAGCAAGGGCGAGGAGA
ATAACATGGCCATCATCAAGGAGTTCATGCGCTTCAAGGTGCGCATGGAGGGCTCCGTGAACGGCCACGA
GTTCGAGATCGAGGGCGAGGGCGAGGGCCGCCCCTACGAGGGCTTTCAGACCGCTAAGCTGAAGGTGACC
AAGGGTGGCCCCCTGCCCTTCGCCTGGGACATCCTGTCCCCTCAGTTCACCTACGGCTCCAAGGCCTACG
TGAAGCACCCCGCCGACATCCCCGACTACTTCAAGCTGTCCTTCCCCGAGGGCTTCAAGTGGGAGCGCGT
GATGAACTTCGAGGACGGCGGCGTGGTGACCGTGACCCAGGACTCCTCCCTGCAGGACGGCGAGTTCATC
TACAAGGTGAAGCTGCGCGGCACCAACTTCCCCTCCGACGGCCCCGTAATGCAGAAGAAGACCATGGGCT
GGGAGGCCTCCTCCGAGCGGATGTACCCCGAGGACGGCGCCCTGAAGGGCGAGATCAAGATGAGGCTGAA
GCTGAAGGACGGCGGCCACTACACCTCCGAGGTCAAGACCACCTACAAGGCCAAGAAGCCCGTGCAGCTG
CCCGGCGCCTACATCGTCGGCATCAAGTTGGACATCACCTCCCACAACGAGGACTACACCATCGTGGAAC
AGTACGAACGCGCCGAGGGCCGCCACTCCACCGGCGGCATGGACGAGCTGTACAAGTAAGCGGCCGCGAC
TCTAGATCATAATCAGCCATACCACATTTGTAGAGGTTTTACTTGCTTTAAAAAACCTCCCACACCTCCC
CCTGAACCTGAAACATAAAATGAATGCAATTGTTGTTGTTAACTTGTTTATTGCAGCTTATAATGGTTAC
AAATAAAGCAATAGCATCACAAATTTCACAAATAAAGCATTTTTTTCACTGCATTCTAGTTGTGGTTTGT
CCAAACTCATCAATGTATCTTAAGGCGTAAATTGTAAGCGTTAATATTTTGTTAAAATTCGCGTTAAATT
TTTGTTAAATCAGCTCATTTTTTAACCAATAGGCCGAAATCGGCAAAATCCCTTATAAATCAAAAGAATA
GACCGAGATAGGGT
[37 nt withheld, positions 1765-1801]
AAAGAACGTGGACTCCAACGTCAAAGG
[49 nt withheld, positions 1829-1877]
T
[91 nt withheld, positions 1879-1969]
G
[124 nt withheld, positions 1971-2094]
CAGGTGGCACTTTTCGGGGAAATGTGCGCGGAACCCCTATTTGTTTATTTTTCTAAATACATTCAAATAT
GTATCCGCTCATGAGACAATAACCCTGATAAATGCTTCAATAATATTGAAAAAGGAAGAGTCCTGAGGCG
GAAAGAACCAGCTGTGGAATGTGTGTCAGTTAGGGTGTGGAAAGTCCCCAGGCTCCCCAGCAGGCAGAAG
TATGCAAAGCATGCATCTCAATTAGTCAGCAACCAGGTGTGGAAAGTCCCCAGGCTCCCCAGCAGGCAGA
AGTATGCAAAGCATGCATCTCAATTAGTCAGCAACCATAGTCCCGCCCCTAACTCCGCCCATCCCGCCCC
TAACTCCGCCCAGTTCCGCCCATTCTCCGCCCCATGGCTGACTAATTTTTTTTATTTATGCAGAGGCCGA
GGCCGCCTCGGCCTCTGAGCTATTCCAGAAGTAGTGAGGAGGCTTTTTTGGAGGCCTAGGCTTTTGCAAA
GATCGATCAAGAGACAGGATGAGGATCGTTTCGCATGATTGAACAAGATGGATTGCACGCAGGTTCTCCG
GCCGCTTGGGTGGAGAGGCTATTCGGCTATGACTGGGCACAACAGACAATCGGCTGCTCTGATGCCGCCG
TGTTCCGGCTGTCAGCGCAGGGGCGCCCGGTTCTTTTTGTCAAGACCGACCTGTCCGGTGCCCTGAATGA
ACTGCAAGACGAGGCAGCGCGGCTATCGTGGCTGGCCACGACGGGCGTTCCTTGCGCAGCTGTGCTCGAC
GTTGTCACTGAAGCGGGAAGGGACTGGCTGCTATTGGGCGAAGTGCCGGGGCAGGATCTCCTGTCATCTC
ACCTTGCTCCTGCCGAGAAAGTATCCATCATGGCTGATGCAATGCGGCGGCTGCATACGCTTGATCCGGC
TACCTGCCCATTCGACCACCAAGCGAAACATCGCATCGAGCGAGCACGTACTCGGATGGAAGCCGGTCTT
GTCGATCAGGATGATCTGGACGAAGAGCATCAGGGGCTCGCGCCAGCCGAACTGTTCGCCAGGCTCAAGG
CGAGCATGCCCGACGGCGAGGATCTCGTCGTGACCCATGGCGATGCCTGCTTGCCGAATATCATGGTGGA
AAATGGCCGCTTTTCTGGATTCATCGACTGTGGCCGGCTGGGTGTGGCGGACCGCTATCAGGACATAGCG
TTGGCTACCCGTGATATTGCTGAAGAGCTTGGCGGCGAATGGGCTGACCGCTTCCTCGTGCTTTACGGTA
TCGCCGCTCCCGATTCGCAGCGCATCGCCTTCTATCGCCTTCTTGACGAGTTCTTCTGAGCGGGACTCTG
GGGTTCGAAATGACCGACCAAGCGACGCCCAACCTGCCATCACGAGATTTCGATTCCACCGCCGCCTTCT
ATGAAAGGTTGGGCTTCGGAATCGTTTTCCGGGACGCCGGCTGGATGATCCTCCAGCGCGGGGATCTCAT
GCTGGAGTTCTTCGCCCACCCTAGGGGGAGGCTAACTGAAACACGGAAGGAGACAATACCGGAAGGAACC
CGCGCTATGACGGCAATAAAAAGACAGAATAAAACGCACGGTGTTGGGTCGTTTGTTCATAAACGCGGGG
TTCGGTCCCAGGGCTGGCACTCTGTCGATACCCCACCGAGACCCCATTGGGGCCAATACGCCCGCGTTTC
TTCCTTTTCCCCACCCCACCCCCCAAGTTCGGGTGAAGGCCCAGGGCTCGCAGCCAACGTCGGGGCGGCA
GGCCCTGCCATAGCCTCAGGTTACTCATATATACTTTAGATTGATTTAAAACTTCATTTTTAATTTAAAA
GGATCTAGGTGAAGATCCTTTTTGATAATCTCATGACCAAAATCCCTTAACGTGAGTTTTCGTTCCACTG
AGCGTCAGACCCCGTAGAAAAGATCAAAGGATCTTCTTGAGATCCTTTTTTTCTGCGCGTAATCTGCTGC
TTGCAAACAAAAAAACCACCGCTACCAGCGGTGGTTTGTTTGCCGGATCAAGAGCTACCAACTCTTTTTC
CGAAGGTAACTGGCTTCAGCAGAGCGCAGATACCAAATACTGTCCTTCTAGTGTAGCCGTAGTTAGGCCA
CCACTTCAAGAACTCTGTAGCACCGCCTACATACCTCGCTCTGCTAATCCTGTTACCAGTGGCTGCTGCC
AGTGGCGATAAGTCGTGTCTTACCGGGTTGGACTCAAGACGATAGTTACCGGATAAGGCGCAGCGGTCGG
GCTGAACGGGGGGTTCGTGCACACAGCCCAGCTTGGAGCGAACGACCTACACCGAACTGAGATACCTACA
GCGTGAGCTATGAGAAAGCGCCACGCTTCCCGAAGGGAGAAAGGCGGACAGGTATCCGGTAAGCGGCAGG
GTCGGAACAGGAGAGCGCACGAGGGAGCTTCCAGGGGGAAACGCCTGGTATCTTTATAGTCCTGTCGGGT
TTCGCCACCTCTGACTTGAGCGTCGATTTTTGTGATGCTCGTCAGGGGGGCGGAGCCTATGGAAAAACGC
CAGCAACGCGGCCTTTTTACGGTTCCTGGCCTTTTGCTGGCCTTTTGCTCACATGTTCTTTCCTGCGTTA
TCCCCTGATTCTGTGGATAACCGTATTACCGCCATGCATMAANDATRSSNCBASTAGNDGST
Features (pLannotate 1.2.2; 14 found; start..end, strand, type, name):
     61..364     +  enhancer       CMV enhancer: human cytomegalovirus immediate early enhancer
    365..568     +  promoter       CMV promoter: human cytomegalovirus (CMV) immediate early promoter
    591..671     +  misc_feature   MCS: multiple cloning site
    679..1386    +  CDS            mOrange: mOrange is a basic (constitutively fluorescent) orange fluorescent protein published in 2004, derived from Discosoma sp.. It has high acid sensitivity.
   1405..1488    +  CDS            large T antigen (fragment): large T antigen from SV40 (simian virus 40)
   1511..1632    +  polyA_signal   SV40 poly(A) signal: SV40 polyadenylation signal
   1666..2094    -  rep_origin     f1 ori (sequence partly withheld): f1 bacteriophage origin of replication; arrow indicates direction of (+) strand synthesis
   2121..2225    +  promoter       AmpR promoter: bla
   2227..2584    +  promoter       SV40 promoter: SV40 enhancer and early promoter
   2619..3413    +  CDS            NeoR/KanR: aminoglycoside phosphotransferase from Tn5; aph(3')-II (or nptII); confers resistance to neomycin, kanamycin, and G418 (Geneticin®)
   3434..3586    +  CDS            ble (fragment): BLE_KLEPN - Experimental evidence at protein level: Swiss-Prot protein existence level 1. Binding protein with a strong affinity to the bleomycin family of antibiotics. Binds to CL990; an antimitotic-antibiotic compound. From Klebsiella pneumoniae.
   3645..3692    +  polyA_signal   HSV TK poly(A) signal: herpes simplex virus thymidine kinase polyadenylation signal (Cole and Stacy, 1985)
   3783..3799    -  polyA_signal   bGH poly(A) signal (fragment): bovine growth hormone polyadenylation signal
   4021..4609    +  rep_origin     ori: high-copy-number ColE1/pMB1/pBR322/pUC origin of replication
