[The description below was written by a language model from this plasmid's Addgene catalogue record and pLannotate feature annotations shown in this document.]
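Description:
mOrange-N1 is an empty mammalian expression backbone of about 4.75 kb, built in the "N1" layout for making fusions in which the fluorescent protein sits at the C terminus of a protein of interest. No insert is present. Instead, a multiple cloning site lies directly between the human cytomegalovirus immediate early enhancer/promoter and the mOrange coding sequence. A gene cloned in frame and without a stop codon is therefore transcribed from CMV and translated as a fusion ending in mOrange. The transcript is terminated by an SV40 polyadenylation signal. The short large T antigen fragment annotated just upstream of that signal is most likely part of the SV40-derived 3' region rather than a functional coding element. mOrange is a constitutively fluorescent orange protein derived from Discosoma sp., noted for high acid sensitivity. The record gives excitation and emission peaks of 548 and 562 nm.

Propagation in E. coli relies on a high-copy ColE1/pUC-type origin with kanamycin selection. A single NeoR/KanR (Tn5 aminoglycoside phosphotransferase) gene serves both hosts. A bacterial bla-type promoter drives it in E. coli, while the adjacent SV40 enhancer/early promoter drives it in mammalian cells, allowing G418 selection of stable transfectants. An HSV TK polyadenylation signal follows this cassette. An f1 origin is also present, permitting single-stranded DNA production. The small ble and bGH poly(A) fragments in the feature table appear to be partial matches or backbone remnants, not working parts.

The vector is typically used to tag proteins for localization and live-cell imaging in transfected mammalian cells. Left empty, it may also express unfused mOrange as a control, provided the mOrange reading frame carries its own start codon, which the record does not state. The associated publication concerns photoconversion in orange and red fluorescent proteins.
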