Addgene plasmid #54499: mOrange-N1
Purpose: (Empty Backbone) Localization: N1 Cloning Vector, Excitation: 548, Emission: 562
Depositing lab: Michael Davidson. Depositing organization: Florida State University, Tallahassee. Publication: Photoconversion in orange and red fluorescent proteins. Kremers GJ, Hazelwood KL, Murphy CS, Davidson MW, Piston DW. Nat Methods. 2009 May;6(5):355-8. doi: 10.1038/nmeth.1319. Epub 2009 Apr 12. PubMed 19363494.
Backbone
  Vector backbone: mOrange-N1
  Backbone size (bp): 4750
  Vector type: Mammalian Expression
  Selectable markers: Neomycin (select with G418)
  Tag / fusion protein: mOrange (C terminal on backbone)
Growth in bacteria
  Bacterial resistance: Kanamycin, 50 μg/mL
  Growth temperature: 37°C
  Growth strain: DH5alpha
  Copy number: High Copy
Gene/Insert
  Gene/Insert name: None
  Tag / fusion protein: mOrange (C terminal on backbone)
Terms and licenses: Academic/Nonprofit Terms; Industry Terms: Not Available to Industry
Depositor comments: . Excitation = 548; Emission = 562
How to cite: mOrange-N1 was a gift from Michael Davidson (Addgene plasmid # 54499 ; http://n2t.net/addgene:54499 ; RRID:Addgene_54499)
