>Addgene plasmid #54499 | mOrange-N1 | depositor partial sequence | sequence record 84896 | insert sequence
AAATGTCGTAACAACTCCGCCCCATTGACGCAAATGGGCGGTAGGCGTGTACGGTGGGAGGTCTATATAA
GCAGAGCTGGTTTAGTGAACCGTCAGATCCGCTAGCGCTACCGGACTCAGATCTCGAGCTCAAGCTTCGA
ATTCTGCAGTCGACGGTACCGCGGGCCCGGGATCCACCGGTCGCCACCATGGTGAGCAAGGGCGAGGAGA
ATAACATGGCCATCATCAAGGAGTTCATGCGCTTCAAGGTGCGCATGGAGGGCTCCGTGAACGGCCACGA
GTTCGAGATCGAGGGCGAGGGCGAGGGCCGCCCCTACGAGGGCTTTCAGACCGCTAAGCTGAAGGTGACC
AAGGGTGGCCCCCTGCCCTTCGCCTGGGACATCCTGTCCCCTCAGTTCACCTACGGCTCCAAGGCCTACG
TGAAGCACCCCGCCGACATCCCCGACTACTTCAAGCTGTCCTTCCCCGAGGGCTTCAAGTGGGAGCGCGT
GATGAACTTCGAGGACGGCGGCGTGGTGACCGTGACCCAGGACTCCTCCCTGCAGGACGGCGAGTTCATC
TACAAGGTGAAGCTGCGCGGCACCAACTTCCCCTCCGACGGCCCCGTAATGCAGAAGAAGACCATGGGCT
GGGAGGCCTCCTCCGAGCGGATGTACCCCGAGGACGGCGCCCTGAAGGGCGAGATCAAGATGAGGCTGAA
GCTGAAGGACGGCGGCCACTACACCTCCGAGGTCAAGACCACCTACAAGGCCAAGAAGCCCGTGCAGCTG
CCCGGCGCCTACATCGTCGGCATCAAGTTGGACATCACCTCCCACAACGAGGACTACACCATCGTGGAAC
AGTACGAACGCGCCGAGGGCCGCCACTCCACCGGCGGCATGGACGAGCTGTACAAGTAAGCGGCCGCGAC
TCTAGATCATAATCAGCCATACCACATTTGTAGAGGTTTTACTTGCTTTAAAAAACCTCCCACACCTCCC
CCTGAACCTGAAAC
