>Addgene plasmid #54499 | mOrange-N1 | addgene partial sequence | sequence record 90784 | CMV-F 5'-CGCAAATGGGCGGTAGGCGTG-3'
GTGAACCGTCAGATCCGCTAGCGCTACCGGACTCAGATCTCGAGCTCAAGCTTCGAATTCTGCAGTCGAC
GGTACCGCGGGCCCGGGATCCACCGGTCGCCACCATGGTGAGCAAGGGCGAGGAGAATAACATGGCCATC
ATCAAGGAGTTCATGCGCTTCAAGGTGCGCATGGAGGGCTCCGTGAACGGCCACGAGTTCGAGATCGAGG
GCGAGGGCGAGGGCCGCCCCTACGAGGGCTTTCAGACCGCTAAGCTGAAGGTGACCAAGGGTGGCCCCCT
GCCCTTCGCCTGGGACATCCTGTCCCCTCAGTTCACCTACGGCTCCAAGGCCTACGTGAAGCACCCCGCC
GACATCCCCGACTACTTCAAGCTGTCCTTCCCCGAGGGCTTCAAGTGGGAGCGCGTGATGAACTTCGAGG
ACGGCGGCGTGGTGACCGTGACCCAGGACTCCTCCCTGCAGGACGGCGAGTTCATCTACAAGGTGAAGCT
GCGCGGCACCAACTTCCCCTCCGACGGCCCCGTAATGCAGAAGAAGACCATGGGCTGGGAGGCCTCCTCC
GAGCGGATGTACCCCGAGGACGGCGCCCTGAAGGGCGAGATCAAGATGAGGCTGAAGCTGAAGGACGGCG
GCCACTACACCTCCGAGGTCAAGACCACCTACAAGGCCAAGAAGCCCGTGCAGCTGCCCGGCGCCTACAT
CGTCGGCATCAAGTTGGACATCACCTCCCACAACGAGGACTACACCATCGTGGAACAGTACGAACGCGCC
GAGGGCCGCCACTCCACCGGCGGCATGGACGAGCTGTACAAGTAA
